Addgene plasmid #103462: LSB-hsa-miR-345-3p
Purpose: Used to sense miRNA activity using fluorescence based tools. hsa-miR-345-3p target in 3' UTR of of mKate. miRNA activity can be measured by the repression of mKate2 relative to EBFP2 fluorescent proteins . Plasmid is inherently unstable; please see Depositor Comments
Depositing lab: Ron Weiss. Depositing organization: Massachusetts Institute of Technology. Publication: A mixed antagonistic/synergistic miRNA repression model enables accurate predictions of multi-input miRNA sensor activity. Gam JJ, Babb J, Weiss R. Nat Commun. 2018 Jun 22;9(1):2430. doi: 10.1038/s41467-018-04575-0. PubMed 29934631.
Backbone
  Vector backbone: Low Sensor Backbone (LSB)
  Vector type: Mammalian Expression, Synthetic Biology
Growth in bacteria
  Bacterial resistance: Ampicillin and Kanamycin, 100 & 50 μg/mL
  Growth temperature: 30°C
  Growth strain: NEB Stable
  Copy number: High Copy
Gene/Insert
  Gene/Insert name: hsa-miR-345-3p target
  Species: H. sapiens (human)
  Entrez Gene: MIR342 (a.k.a. MIRN342, hsa-mir-342)
  Promoter: EF-1a
  Cloning method: Gibson Cloning
Terms and licenses: Academic/Nonprofit Terms; Industry Terms: Not Available to Industry
Depositor comments: Please note that this plasmid is inherently unstable due to a repeating poly A element. We recommend performing a diagnostic digest on multiple colonies upon receipt. The depositors would like to note the presence of several discrepancies between the depositor sequence and physical plasmid sequence. In particular, the sequences upstream and downstream of the puromycin coding region have 10 bp insertions which do not affect the ability to perform puromycin selection. The sequences for those regions within the physical plasmids are as follows: Upstream of Puro: GAATTCGACCGCCTGTCTCAAGGTGCCACC; Downstream of Puro: GCTTTGAGACTACGCGTGAATTCACTCCTC.
How to cite: LSB-hsa-miR-345-3p was a gift from Ron Weiss (Addgene plasmid # 103462 ; http://n2t.net/addgene:103462 ; RRID:Addgene_103462)
