[The description below was written by a language model from this plasmid's Addgene catalogue record and pLannotate feature annotations shown in this document.]
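Description:
LSB-hsa-miR-345-3p is a mammalian expression plasmid of about 11 kb built on the Low Sensor Backbone (LSB) and designed as a two-colour fluorescent sensor of microRNA activity. It replicates in E. coli from a high-copy ColE1/pUC-type origin and carries both β-lactamase (ampicillin) and aminoglycoside phosphotransferase (kanamycin) markers, which are used together for selection. A puromycin N-acetyltransferase coding sequence followed by a rabbit β-globin polyadenylation signal is also present for selection in mammalian cells. No promoter driving it is annotated in the feature table.

The payload consists of two parallel transcription units, each with the human EF-1α core promoter and intron A, Gateway attB4/attB1/attB2 recombination scars left from assembly, a fluorescent protein, and a β-globin 3' region with poly(A) signal. One unit expresses the red protein mKate2 and, according to the catalogue entry, carries a target site for human miR-345-3p in its 3' UTR. This site is not separately annotated, but it presumably lies in the unannotated stretch between mKate2 and its poly(A) region. The other unit expresses the blue protein EBFP2 without the target and serves as an internal reference for delivery and expression. In transfected cells, miR-345-3p activity represses mKate2, so it is read out as a drop in mKate2 relative to EBFP2 fluorescence.

The depositor warns that the repeated poly(A) elements make the plasmid inherently unstable. The physical plasmid also differs slightly from the deposited sequence, including short insertions flanking the puromycin gene that are said not to affect selection. The catalogue's linked gene entry names MIR342 rather than miR-345, an apparent inconsistency in the record.
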