Features (pLannotate 1.2.2; 28 found; start..end, strand, type, name):
     87..675     -  rep_origin     ori: high-copy-number ColE1/pMB1/pBR322/pUC origin of replication
    846..1706    -  CDS            AmpR: β-lactamase; bla; confers resistance to ampicillin, carbenicillin, and related antibiotics
   1707..1778    -  promoter       AmpR promoter: bla
   1857..2456    +  CDS            PuroR: puromycin N-acetyltransferase; pac from Streptomyces alboniger; confers resistance to puromycin
   2461..2541    +  CDS            HBB (fragment): HBB_PONPY - Experimental evidence at transcript level: Swiss-Prot protein existence level 2. Involved in oxygen transport from the lung to the various peripheral tissues. From Pongo pygmaeus (Bornean orangutan).
   2612..2667    +  polyA_signal   β-globin poly(A) signal: rabbit β-globin polyadenylation signal (Gil and Proudfoot, 1987)
   3646..3666    +  protein_bind   attB4: mutant version of attB; core recombination site for the Gateway® BP reaction BP Clonase™
   3734..3945    +  promoter       EF-1α core promoter: core promoter for human elongation factor EF-1α
   3946..4884    +  intron         EF-1α intron A: intron upstream of the start codon of human EF-1α
   4911..4931    +  protein_bind   attB1: mutant version of attB; core recombination site for the Gateway® BP reaction BP Clonase™
   4951..5646    +  CDS            mKate2: mKate2 is a basic (constitutively fluorescent) red fluorescent protein published in 2009, derived from Entacmaea quadricolor. It is reported to be a rapidly-maturing monomer with moderate acid sensitivity.
   5666..5690    -  protein_bind   attB2: mutant version of attB; recombination site for the Gateway® BP reaction BP Clonase™
   5834..5908    +  CDS            HBB (fragment): HBB_PONPY - Experimental evidence at transcript level: Swiss-Prot protein existence level 2. Involved in oxygen transport from the lung to the various peripheral tissues. From Pongo pygmaeus (Bornean orangutan).
   5979..6034    +  polyA_signal   β-globin poly(A) signal: rabbit β-globin polyadenylation signal (Gil and Proudfoot, 1987)
   6418..6443    +  misc_feature   SA: splice acceptor site
   7115..7135    +  protein_bind   attB4: mutant version of attB; core recombination site for the Gateway® BP reaction BP Clonase™
   7203..7414    +  promoter       EF-1α core promoter: core promoter for human elongation factor EF-1α
   7415..8353    +  intron         EF-1α intron A: intron upstream of the start codon of human EF-1α
   8380..8400    +  protein_bind   attB1: mutant version of attB; core recombination site for the Gateway® BP reaction BP Clonase™
   8411..9127    +  CDS            EBFP2: EBFP2 is a basic (constitutively fluorescent) blue fluorescent protein published in 2007, derived from Aequorea victoria. It is reported to be a rapidly-maturing monomer with moderate acid sensitivity.
   9135..9159    -  protein_bind   attB2: mutant version of attB; recombination site for the Gateway® BP reaction BP Clonase™
   9163..9243    +  CDS            HBB (fragment): HBB_PONPY - Experimental evidence at transcript level: Swiss-Prot protein existence level 2. Involved in oxygen transport from the lung to the various peripheral tissues. From Pongo pygmaeus (Bornean orangutan).
   9314..9369    +  polyA_signal   β-globin poly(A) signal: rabbit β-globin polyadenylation signal (Gil and Proudfoot, 1987)
   9752..9774    -  protein_bind   lac operator (fragment): The lac repressor binds to the lac operator to inhibit transcription in E. coli. This inhibition can be relieved by adding lactose or isopropyl-β-D-thiogalactopyranoside (IPTG). lac repressor encoded by lacI
   9778..9808    -  promoter       lac promoter: promoter for the E. coli lac operon
   9823..9844    -  protein_bind   CAP binding site: CAP binding activates transcription in the presence of cAMP. E. coli catabolite activator protein
   9857..9896    -  CDS            lacI (fragment): lac repressor; lacI; The lac repressor binds to the lac operator to inhibit transcription in E. coli. This inhibition can be relieved by adding lactose or isopropyl-β-D-thiogalactopyranoside (IPTG).
  10069..10878   +  CDS            KanR: aminoglycoside phosphotransferase; aph(3')-Ia; confers resistance to kanamycin in bacteria or G418 (Geneticin®) in eukaryotes
>Addgene plasmid #103462 | LSB-hsa-miR-345-3p | depositor full sequence | sequence record 195973 | Full Sequence
AATTGAGGGGATAACGCAGGAAAGAACATGTGAGCAAAAGGCCAGCAAAAGGCCAGGAACCGTAAAAAGG
CCGCGTTGCTGGCGTTTTTCCATAGGCTCCGCCCCCCTGACGAGCATCACAAAAATCGACGCTCAAGTCA
GAGGTGGCGAAACCCGACAGGACTATAAAGATACCAGGCGTTTCCCCCTGGAAGCTCCCTCGTGCGCTCT
CCTGTTCCGACCCTGCCGCTTACCGGATACCTGTCCGCCTTTCTCCCTTCGGGAAGCGTGGCGCTTTCTC
ATAGCTCACGCTGTAGGTATCTCAGTTCGGTGTAGGTCGTTCGCTCCAAGCTGGGCTGTGTGCACGAACC
CCCCGTTCAGCCCGACCGCTGCGCCTTATCCGGTAACTATCGTCTTGAGTCCAACCCGGTAAGACACGAC
TTATCGCCACTGGCAGCAGCCACTGGTAACAGGATTAGCAGAGCGAGGTATGTAGGCGGTGCTACAGAGT
TCTTGAAGTGGTGGCCTAACTACGGCTACACTAGAAGAACAGTATTTGGTATCTGCGCTCTGCTGAAGCC
AGTTACCTTCGGAAAAAGAGTTGGTAGCTCTTGATCCGGCAAACAAACCACCGCTGGTAGCGGTGGTTTT
TTTGTTTGCAAGCAGCAGATTACGCGCAGAAAAAAAGGATCTCAAGAAGATCCTTTGATCTTTTCTACGG
GGTCTGACGCTCAGTGGAACGAAAACTCACGTTAAGGGATTTTGGTCATGAGATTATCAAAAAGGATCTT
CACCTAGATCCTTTTAAATTAAAAATGAAGTTTTAAATCAATCTAAAGTATATATGAGTAAACTTGGTCT
GACAGTTACCAATGCTTAATCAGTGAGGCACCTATCTCAGCGATCTGTCTATTTCGTTCATCCATAGTTG
CCTGACTCCCCGTCGTGTAGATAACTACGATACGGGAGGGCTTACCATCTGGCCCCAGTGCTGCAATGAT
ACCGCGAGAACCACGCTCACCGGCTCCAGATTTATCAGCAATAAACCAGCCAGCCGGAAGGGCCGAGCGC
AGAAGTGGTCCTGCAACTTTATCCGCCTCCATCCAGTCTATTAATTGTTGCCGGGAAGCTAGAGTAAGTA
GTTCGCCAGTTAATAGTTTGCGCAACGTTGTTGCCATTGCTACAGGCATCGTGGTGTCACGCTCGTCGTT
TGGTATGGCTTCATTCAGCTCCGGTTCCCAACGATCAAGGCGAGTTACATGATCCCCCATGTTGTGCAAA
AAAGCGGTTAGCTCCTTCGGTCCTCCGATCGTTGTCAGAAGTAAGTTGGCCGCAGTGTTATCACTCATGG
TTATGGCAGCACTGCATAATTCTCTTACTGTCATGCCATCCGTAAGATGCTTTTCTGTGACTGGTGAGTA
CTCAACCAAGTCATTCTGAGAATAGTGTATGCGGCGACCGAGTTGCTCTTGCCCGGCGTCAATACGGGAT
AATACCGCGCCACATAGCAGAACTTTAAAAGTGCTCATCATTGGAAAACGTTCTTCGGGGCGAAAACTCT
CAAGGATCTTACCGCTGTTGAGATCCAGTTCGATGTAACCCACTCGTGCACCCAACTGATCTTCAGCATC
TTTTACTTTCACCAGCGTTTCTGGGTGAGCAAAAACAGGAAGGCAAAATGCCGCAAAAAAGGGAATAAGG
GCGACACGGAAATGTTGAATACTCATACTCTTCCTTTTTCAATATTATTGAAGCATTTATCAGGGTTATT
GTCTCATGAGCGGATACATATTTGAATGTAGCTCCGAATTTCTCGAGGGCTTGTCGACGACGGCGGTCTC
CGTCGTCAGGATCATGAATTCGACCCGCCTGCCACCATGACCGAGTACAAGCCCACGGTGCGCCTCGCCA
CCCGCGACGACGTCCCCCGGGCCGTACGCACCCTCGCCGCCGCGTTCGCCGACTACCCCGCCACGCGCCA
CACCGTCGACCCGGACCGCCACATCGAGCGGGTCACCGAGCTGCAAGAACTCTTCCTCACGCGCGTCGGG
CTCGACATCGGCAAGGTGTGGGTCGCGGACGACGGCGCCGCGGTGGCGGTCTGGACCACGCCGGAGAGCG
TCGAAGCGGGGGCGGTGTTCGCCGAGATCGGCCCGCGCATGGCCGAGTTGAGCGGTTCCCGGCTGGCCGC
GCAGCAACAGATGGAAGGCCTCCTGGCGCCGCACCGGCCCAAGGAGCCCGCGTGGTTCCTGGCCACCGTC
GGCGTCTCGCCCGACCACCAGGGCAAGGGTCTGGGCAGCGCCGTCGTGCTCCCCGGAGTGGAGGCGGCCG
AGCGCGCCGGGGTGCCCGCCTTCCTGGAGACATCCGCGCCCCGCAACCTCCCCTTCTACGAGCGGCTCGG
CTTCACCGTCACCGCCGACGTCGAGGTGCCCGAAGGACCGCGCACCTGGTGCATGACCCGCAAGCCCGGT
GCCTGATACGCGTGAATTCACTCCTCAGGTGCAGGCTGCCTATCAGAAGGTGGTGGCTGGTGTGGCCAAT
GCCCTGGCTCACAAATACCACTGAGATCTTTTTCCCTCTGCCAAAAATTATGGGGACATCATGAAGCCCC
TTGAGCATCTGACTTCTGGCTAATAAAGGAAATTTATTTTCATTGCAATAGTGTGTTGGAATTTTTTGTG
TCTCTCACTCGGAAGGACATATGGGAGGGCAAATCATTTAAAACATCAGAATGAGTATTTGGTTTAGAGT
TTGGCAACATATGCCCATATGCTGGCTGCCATGAACAAAGGTTGGCTATAAAGAGGTCATCAGTATATGA
AACAGCCCCCTGCTGTCCATTCCTTATTCCATAGAAAAGCCTTGACTTGAGGTTAGATTTTTTTTATATT
TTGTTTTGTGTTATTTTTTTCTTTAACATCCCTAAAATTTTCCTTACATGTTTTACTAGCCAGATTTTTC
CTCCTCTCCTGACTACTCCCAGTCATAGCTGTCCCTCTTCTCTTATGGAGATCCCTCGACCTGCAGCCCA
AGCTTGAATTCTCTAGAATTACCCTGTTATCCCTATGCTTGGTTTACCGAGCTCTTATTGGTTTTCAAAC
TTCATTGACTGTGCCCAACGCGCCTGGGAGCTCACGGGGACAGCCCCCCCCCAAAGCCCCCAGGGATGTA
ATTACGTCCCTCCCCCGCTAGGGGGCAGCAGCGAGCCGCCCGGGGCTCCGCTCCGGTCCGGCGCTCCCCC
CGCATCCCCGAGCCGGCAGCGTGCGGGGACAGCCCGGGCACGGGGAAGGTGGCACGGGATCGCTTTCCTC
TGAACGCTTCTCGCTGCTCTTTGAGCCTGCAGACACCTGGGGGGATACGGGGAAAAAGCTAGGCTGAAAG
ACCGGTTCTTAGAATGACACGCGCCTGGGAGCTCACGGGGACAGCCCCCCCCCAAAGCCCCCAGGGATGT
AATTACGTCCCTCCCCCGCTAGGGGGCAGCAGCGAGCCGCCCGGGGCTCCGCTCCGGTCCGGCGCTCCCC
CCGCATCCCCGAGCCGGCAGCGTGCGGGGACAGCCCGGGCACGGGGAAGGTGGCACGGGATCGCTTTCCT
CTGAACGCTTCTCGCTGCTCTTTGAGCCTGCAGACACCTGGGGGGATACGGGGAAAAAGCTAACTTCTGA
GACGACAACTTTGTATAGAAAAGTTGGCTCCGAATTCGCCCTTGACAGCAGAGATCCAGTTTGGTTAATT
AATTGGCTCCGGTGCCCGTCAGTGGGCAGAGCGCACATCGCCCACAGTCCCCGAGAAGTTGTGGGGAGGG
GTCGGCAATTGAACCGGTGCCTAGAGAAGGTGGCGCGGGGTAAACTGGGAAAGTGATGTCGTGTACTGGC
TCCGCCTTTTTCCCGAGGGTGGGGGAGAACCGTATATAAGTGCAGTAGTCGCCGTGAACGTTCTTTTTCG
CAACGGGTTTGCCGCCAGAACACAGGTAAGTGCCGTGTGTGGTTCCCGCGGGCCTGGCCTCTTTACGGGT
TATGGCCCTTGCGTGCCTTGAATTACTTCCACCTGGCTGCAGTACGTGATTCTTGATCCCGAGCTTCGGG
TTGGAAGTGGGTGGGAGAGTTCGAGGCCTTGCGCTTAAGGAGCCCCTTCGCCTCGTGCTTGAGTTGAGGC
CTGGCCTGGGCGCTGGGGCCGCCGCGTGCGAATCTGGTGGCACCTTCGCGCCTGTCTCGCTGCTTTCGAT
AAGTCTCTAGCCATTTAAAATTTTTGATGACCTGCTGCGACGCTTTTTTTCTGGCAAGATAGTCTTGTAA
ATGCGGGCCAAGATCTGCACACTGGTATTTCGGTTTTTGGGGCCGCGGGCGGCGACGGGGCCCGTGCGTC
CCAGCGCACATGTTCGGCGAGGCGGGGCCTGCGAGCGCGGCCACCGAGAATCGGACGGGGGTAGTCTCAA
GCTGGCCGGCCTGCTCTGGTGCCTGGCCTCGCGCCGCCGTGTATCGCCCCGCCCTGGGCGGCAAGGCTGG
CCCGGTCGGCACCAGTTGCGTGAGCGGAAAGATGGCCGCTTCCCGGCCCTGCTGCAGGGAGCTCAAAATG
GAGGACGCGGCGCTCGGGAGAGCGGGCGGGTGAGTCACCCACACAAAGGAAAAGGGCCTTTCCGTCCTCA
GCCGTCGCTTCATGTGACTCCACGGAGTACCGGGCGCCGTCCAGGCACCTCGATTAGTTCTCGAGCTTTT
GGAGTACGTCGTCTTTAGGTTGGGGGGAGGGGTTTTATGCGATGGAGTTTCCCCACACTGAGTGGGTGGA
GACTGAAGTTAGGCCAGCTTGGCACTTGATGTAATTCTCCTTGGAATTTGCCCTTTTTGAGTTTGGATCT
TGGTTCATTCTCAAGCCTCAGACAGTGGTTCAAAGTTTTTTTCTTCCATTTCAGGTGTCGTGAGAAGGGC
GAATTCGACCCAAGTTTGTACAAAAAAGCAGGCTGGATCCAGGTGCCACCATGGTGAGCGAGCTGATTAA
GGAGAACATGCACATGAAGCTGTACATGGAGGGCACCGTGAACAACCACCACTTCAAGTGCACATCCGAG
GGCGAAGGCAAGCCCTACGAGGGCACCCAGACCATGAGAATCAAGGCGGTCGAGGGCGGCCCTCTCCCCT
TCGCCTTCGACATCCTGGCTACCAGCTTCATGTACGGCAGCAAAACCTTCATCAACCACACCCAGGGCAT
CCCCGACTTCTTTAAGCAGTCCTTCCCCGAGGGCTTCACATGGGAGAGAGTCACCACATACGAAGATGGG
GGCGTGCTGACCGCTACCCAGGACACCAGCCTCCAGGACGGCTGCCTCATCTACAACGTCAAGATCAGAG
GGGTGAACTTCCCATCCAACGGCCCTGTGATGCAGAAGAAAACACTCGGCTGGGAGGCCTCCACCGAGAC
ACTGTACCCCGCTGACGGCGGCCTGGAAGGCAGAGCCGACATGGCCCTGAAGCTCGTGGGCGGGGGCCAC
CTGATCTGCAACCTTAAGACCACATACAGATCCAAGAAACCCGCTAAGAACCTCAAGATGCCCGGCGTCT
ACTATGTGGACAGGAGACTGGAAAGAATCAAGGAGGCCGACAAAGAGACATACGTCGAGCAGCACGAGGT
GGCTGTGGCCAGATACTGCGACCTCCCTAGCAAACTGGGGCACAAACTTAATTGAGAATTCTACCACCCA
GCTTTCTTGTACAAAGTGGTACGTCTCAAGACCAGAGGTCTCTGCTTGGAGGCTACTCCAGACCCCTCGT
TCAGGGCCTCCAGACCCCTCGTTCAGGGCCTCCAGACCCCTCGTTCAGGGCCTCCAGACCCCTCGTTCAG
GGCCAACCAGAAGAGACCTGTGCTTCACTCCTCAGGTGCAGGCTGCCTATCAGAAGGTGGTGGCTGGTGT
GGCCAATGCCCTGGCTCACAAATACCACTGAGATCTTTTTCCCTCTGCCAAAAATTATGGGGACATCATG
AAGCCCCTTGAGCATCTGACTTCTGGCTAATAAAGGAAATTTATTTTCATTGCAATAGTGTGTTGGAATT
TTTTGTGTCTCTCACTCGGAAGGACATATGGGAGGGCAAATCATTTAAAACATCAGAATGAGTATTTGGT
TTAGAGTTTGGCAACATATGCCCATATGCTGGCTGCCATGAACAAAGGTTGGCTATAAAGAGGTCATCAG
TATATGAAACAGCCCCCTGCTGTCCATTCCTTATTCCATAGAAAAGCCTTGACTTGAGGTTAGATTTTTT
TTATATTTTGTTTTGTGTTATTTTTTTCTTTAACATCCCTAAAATTTTCCTTACATGTTTTACTAGCCAG
ATTTTTCCTCCTCTCCTGACTACTCCCAGTCATAGCTGTCCCTCTTCTCTTATGGAGATCCCGAGCGGTG
CGTTTTTATGCTTGTAGTATTGTATAATGTTTTTAAGATCCAAGCTTCTGACCTCTTCTCTTCCTCCCAC
AGGGCCTCGAGACAATTGCATCGATGGTACCAGTGAAAGTCTGCAATGAATTCGAGTTGGCGCGCCTGTC
ATTCTAAATCTCTCTTTCAGCCTAAAGCTTTTTCCCCGTATCCCCCCAGGTGTCTGCAGGCTCAAAGAGC
AGCGAGAAGCGTTCAGAGGAAAGCGATCCCGTGCCACCTTCCCCGTGCCCGGGCTGTCCCCGCACGCTGC
CGGCTCGGGGATGCGGGGGGAGCGCCGGACCGGAGCGGAGCCCCGGGCGGCTCGCTGCTGCCCCCTAGCG
GGGGAGGGACGTAATTACATCCCTGGGGGCTTTGGGAGGGGGCTGTCCCCGTGAGCTCCCAGGCGCGCCT
GTCATTCTAAATCTCTCTTTCAGCCTAAAGCTTTTTCCCCGTATCCCCCCAGGTGTCTGCAGGCTCAAAG
AGCAGCGAGAAGCGTTCAGAGGAAAGCGATCCCGTGCCACCTTCCCCGTGCCCGGGCTGTCCCCGCACGC
TGCCGGCTCGGGGATGCGGGGGGAGCGCCGGACCGGAGCGGAGCCCCGGGCGGCTCGCTGCTGCCCCCTA
GCGGGGGAGGGACGTAATTACATCCCTGGGGGCTTTGGGGGGGGGCTGTCCCCGTGAGCTCCCAGGCGCG
CCAACTCGGTACCGTATCGATGTCGACGTTAACGCTAGTGATATCAACTTTGTATAGAAAAGTTGGCTCC
GAATTCGCCCTTGACAGCAGAGATCCAGTTTGGTTAATTAATTGGCTCCGGTGCCCGTCAGTGGGCAGAG
CGCACATCGCCCACAGTCCCCGAGAAGTTGTGGGGAGGGGTCGGCAATTGAACCGGTGCCTAGAGAAGGT
GGCGCGGGGTAAACTGGGAAAGTGATGTCGTGTACTGGCTCCGCCTTTTTCCCGAGGGTGGGGGAGAACC
GTATATAAGTGCAGTAGTCGCCGTGAACGTTCTTTTTCGCAACGGGTTTGCCGCCAGAACACAGGTAAGT
GCCGTGTGTGGTTCCCGCGGGCCTGGCCTCTTTACGGGTTATGGCCCTTGCGTGCCTTGAATTACTTCCA
CCTGGCTGCAGTACGTGATTCTTGATCCCGAGCTTCGGGTTGGAAGTGGGTGGGAGAGTTCGAGGCCTTG
CGCTTAAGGAGCCCCTTCGCCTCGTGCTTGAGTTGAGGCCTGGCCTGGGCGCTGGGGCCGCCGCGTGCGA
ATCTGGTGGCACCTTCGCGCCTGTCTCGCTGCTTTCGATAAGTCTCTAGCCATTTAAAATTTTTGATGAC
CTGCTGCGACGCTTTTTTTCTGGCAAGATAGTCTTGTAAATGCGGGCCAAGATCTGCACACTGGTATTTC
GGTTTTTGGGGCCGCGGGCGGCGACGGGGCCCGTGCGTCCCAGCGCACATGTTCGGCGAGGCGGGGCCTG
CGAGCGCGGCCACCGAGAATCGGACGGGGGTAGTCTCAAGCTGGCCGGCCTGCTCTGGTGCCTGGCCTCG
CGCCGCCGTGTATCGCCCCGCCCTGGGCGGCAAGGCTGGCCCGGTCGGCACCAGTTGCGTGAGCGGAAAG
ATGGCCGCTTCCCGGCCCTGCTGCAGGGAGCTCAAAATGGAGGACGCGGCGCTCGGGAGAGCGGGCGGGT
GAGTCACCCACACAAAGGAAAAGGGCCTTTCCGTCCTCAGCCGTCGCTTCATGTGACTCCACGGAGTACC
GGGCGCCGTCCAGGCACCTCGATTAGTTCTCGAGCTTTTGGAGTACGTCGTCTTTAGGTTGGGGGGAGGG
GTTTTATGCGATGGAGTTTCCCCACACTGAGTGGGTGGAGACTGAAGTTAGGCCAGCTTGGCACTTGATG
TAATTCTCCTTGGAATTTGCCCTTTTTGAGTTTGGATCTTGGTTCATTCTCAAGCCTCAGACAGTGGTTC
AAAGTTTTTTTCTTCCATTTCAGGTGTCGTGAGAAGGGCGAATTCGACCCAAGTTTGTACAAAAAAGCAG
GCTCGCCACCATGGTGAGCAAGGGCGAGGAGCTGTTCACCGGGGTGGTGCCCATCCTGGTCGAGCTGGAC
GGCGACGTAAACGGCCACAAGTTCAGCGTGAGGGGCGAGGGCGAGGGCGATGCCACCAACGGCAAGCTGA
CCCTGAAGTTCATCTGCACCACCGGCAAGCTGCCCGTGCCCTGGCCCACCCTCGTGACCACCCTGAGCCA
CGGCGTGCAGTGCTTCGCCCGCTACCCCGACCACATGAAGCAGCACGACTTCTTCAAGTCCGCCATGCCC
GAAGGCTACGTCCAGGAGCGCACCATCTTCTTCAAGGACGACGGCACCTACAAGACCCGCGCCGAGGTGA
AGTTCGAGGGCGACACCCTAGTGAACCGCATCGAGCTGAAGGGCGTCGACTTCAAGGAGGACGGCAACAT
CCTGGGGCACAAGCTGGAGTACAACTTCAACAGCCACAACATCTATATCATGGCCGTCAAGCAGAAGAAC
GGCATCAAGGTGAACTTCAAGATCCGCCACAACGTGGAGGACGGCAGCGTGCAGCTCGCCGACCACTACC
AGCAGAACACCCCCATCGGCGACGGCCCCGTGCTGCTGCCCGACAGCCACTACCTGAGCACCCAGTCCGT
GCTGAGCAAAGACCCCAACGAGAAGCGCGATCACATGGTCCTGCTGGAGTTCCGCACCGCCGCCGGGATC
ACTCTCGGCATGGACGAGCTGTACAAGTAATACCACCCAGCTTTCTTGTACAAAGTGGTACGCGTGAATT
CACTCCTCAGGTGCAGGCTGCCTATCAGAAGGTGGTGGCTGGTGTGGCCAATGCCCTGGCTCACAAATAC
CACTGAGATCTTTTTCCCTCTGCCAAAAATTATGGGGACATCATGAAGCCCCTTGAGCATCTGACTTCTG
GCTAATAAAGGAAATTTATTTTCATTGCAATAGTGTGTTGGAATTTTTTGTGTCTCTCACTCGGAAGGAC
ATATGGGAGGGCAAATCATTTAAAACATCAGAATGAGTATTTGGTTTAGAGTTTGGCAACATATGCCCAT
ATGCTGGCTGCCATGAACAAAGGTTGGCTATAAAGAGGTCATCAGTATATGAAACAGCCCCCTGCTGTCC
ATTCCTTATTCCATAGAAAAGCCTTGACTTGAGGTTAGATTTTTTTTATATTTTGTTTTGTGTTATTTTT
TTCTTTAACATCCCTAAAATTTTCCTTACATGTTTTACTAGCCAGATTTTTCCTCCTCTCCTGACTACTC
CCAGTCATAGCTGTCCCTCTTCTCTTATGGAGATCCCTCGACCTGCAGCCCAAGCTTGGCGTAATCATGG
TCATAGCTGTTTCCTGTGTGAAATTGTTATCCGCTCACAATTCCACACAACATACGAGCCGGAAGCATAA
AGTGTAAAGCCTGGGGTGCCTAATGAGTGAGCTAACTCACATTAATTGCGTTGCGCTCACTGCCCGCTTT
CCAGTCGGGAAACCTGTCGTGCCAGCGGATCGACAGTACTAAGCTTGGTCTAATACCCAATCTCTCGTCT
TATCCAGATGTTTTATACGCCTCTGGCCCGTGTCTCAAAATCTCTGATGTTACATTGCACAAGATAAAAT
AATATCATCATGAACAATAAAACTGTCTGCTTACATAAACAGTAATACAAGGGGTGTTATGAGCCATATT
CAACGGGAAACGTCGAGGCCGCGATTAAATTCCAACATGGATGCTGATTTATATGGGTATAAATGGGCTC
GCGATAATGTCGGGCAATCAGGTGCGACAATCTATCGCTTGTATGGGAAGCCCGATGCGCCAGAGTTGTT
TCTGAAACATGGCAAAGGTAGCGTTGCCAATGATGTTACAGATGAGATGGTCAGACTAAACTGGCTGACG
GAATTTATGCCTCTTCCGACCATCAAGCATTTTATCCGTACTCCTGATGATGCATGGTTACTCACCACTG
CGATCCCCGGAAAAACAGCATTCCAGGTATTAGAAGAATATCCTGATTCAGGTGAAAATATTGTTGATGC
GCTGGCAGTGTTCCTGCGCCGGTTGCATTCGATTCCTGTTTGTAATTGTCCTTTTAACAGCGATCGCGTA
TTTCGTCTCGCTCAGGCGCAATCACGAATGAATAACGGTTTGGTTGATGCGAGTGATTTTGATGACGAGC
GTAATGGCTGGCCTGTTGAACAAGTCTGGAAAGAAATGCATAAACTTTTGCCATTCTCACCGGATTCAGT
CGTCACTCATGGTGATTTCTCACTTGATAACCTTATTTTTGACGAGGGGAAATTAATAGGTTGTATTGAT
GTTGGACGAGTCGGAATCGCAGACCGATACCAGGATCTTGCCATCCTATGGAACTGCCTCGGTGAGTTTT
CTCCTTCATTACAGAAACGGCTTTTTCAAAAATATGGTATTGATAATCCTGATATGAATAAATTGCAGTT
TCATTTGATGCTCGATGAGTTTTTCTAATCAGAATTGGTTAATTGGTTGTAACACTGGCAGAGCATTACG
CTGACTTGACGGGACGGCGCAAGCTCATGACCAAAATCCCTTAACGTGAGTTACGCGTCGTTCCACTGAG
CGTCAGAGGTATCACTAGTATTACAGAGGTAAGTTATAACAGTCGCCTAACCC
