>Addgene plasmid #103462 | LSB-hsa-miR-345-3p | depositor partial sequence | sequence record 195974 | hsa-miR-345-3p target
CTCCAGACCCCTCGTTCAGGGC
