>Addgene plasmid #103462 | LSB-hsa-miR-345-3p | addgene partial sequence | sequence record 270868 | mKate2-F 5'-ACCCGCTAAGAACCTCAAGA-3'
TCAAGGAGGCCGACAAAGAGACATACGTCGAGCAGCACGAGGTGGCTGTGGCCAGATACTGCGACCTCCC
TAGCAAACTGGGGCACAAACTTAATTGAGAATTCTACCACCCAGCTTTCTTGTACAAAGTGGTACGTCTC
AAGACCAGAGGTCTCTGCTTGGAGGCTACTCCAGACCCCTCGTTCAGGGCCTCCAGACCCCTCGTTCAGG
GCCTCCAGACCCCTCGTTCAGGGCCTCCAGACCCCTCGTTCAGGGCCAACCAGAAGAGACCTGTGCTTCA
CTCCTCAGGTGCAGGCTGCCTATCAGAAGGTGGTGGCTGGTGTGGCCAATGCCCTGGCTCACAAATACCA
CTGAGATCTTTTTCCCTCTGCCAAAAATTATGGGGACATCATGAAGCCCCTTGAGCATCTGACTTCTGGC
TAATAAAGGAAATTTATTTTCATTGCAATAGTGTGTTGGAATTTTTTGTGTCTCTCACTCGGAAGGACAT
ATGGGAGGGCAAATCATTTAAAACATCAGAATGAGTATTTGG
